>Addgene plasmid #158637 | pSLIK 3xFLAG-MAVS-Ala271 hygro | addgene full sequence | sequence record 311803 | Addgene NGS Result
TTATCGTTTCAGACCCACCTCCCAACCCCGAGGGGACCCGACAGGCCCGAAGGAATAGAAGAAGAAGGTG
GAGAGAGAGACAGAGACAGATCCATTCGATTAGTGAACGGATCGGCACTGCGTGCGCCAATTCTGCAGAC
AAATGGCAGTATTCATCCACAATTTTAAAAGAAAAGGGGGGATTGGGGGGTACAGTGCAGGGGAAAGAAT
AGTAGACATAATAGCAACAGACATACAAACTAAAGAATTACAAAAACAAATTACAAAAATTCAAAATTTT
CGGGTTTATTACAGGGACAGCAGAGATCCAGTTTGGTTAATTCTAGACAGTTATCAACAAGTTTGTACAA
AAAAGCAGGCTTTAAAGGAACCAATTCAGTCGACTGGATCCCGAGTTTACTCCCTATCAGTGATAGAGAA
CGTATGTCGAGTTTACTCCCTATCAGTGATAGAGAACGATGTCGAGTTTACTCCCTATCAGTGATAGAGA
ACGTATGTCGAGTTTACTCCCTATCAGTGATAGAGAACGTATGTCGAGTTTACTCCCTATCAGTGATAGA
GAACGTATGTCGAGTTTATCCCTATCAGTGATAGAGAACGTATGTCGAGTTTACTCCCTATCAGTGATAG
AGAACGTATGTCGAGGTAGGCGTGTACGGTGGGAGGCCTATATAAGCAGAGCTCGTTTAGTGAACCGTCA
GATCGCCACTAGATGGACTACAAAGACCATGACGGTGATTATAAAGATCATGACATCGATTACAAGGATG
ACGATGACAAGACTAGTATGCCGTTTGCTGAAGACAAGACCTATAAGTATATCTGCCGCAATTTCAGCAA
TTTTTGCAATGTGGATGTTGTAGAGATTCTGCCTTACCTGCCCTGCCTCACAGCAAGAGACCAGGATCGA
CTGCGGGCCACCTGCACACTCTCAGGGAACCGGGACACCCTCTGGCATCTCTTCAATACCCTTCAGCGGC
GGCCCGGCTGGGTGGAGTACTTCATTGCGGCACTGAGGGGCTGTGAGCTAGTTGATCTCGCGGACGAAGT
GGCCTCTGTCTACGAGAGCTACCAGCCTCGGACCTCGGACCGTCCCCCAGACCCACTGGAGCCACCGTCA
CTTCCTGCTGAGAGGCCAGGGCCCCCCACACCTGCTGCGGCCCACAGCATCCCCTACAACAGCTGCAGAG
AGAAGGAGCCAAGTTACCCCATGCCTGTCCAGGAGACCCAGGCGCCAGAGTCCCCAGGAGAGAATTCAGA
GCAAGCCCTGCAGACGCTCAGCCCCAGAGCCATCCCAAGGAATCCAGATGGTGGCCCCCTGGAGTCCTCC
TCTGACCTGGCAGCCCTCAGCCCTCTGACCTCCAGCGGGCATCAGGAGAAGGACACAGAACTGGGCAGTA
CCCACACAGCAGGTGCGACCTCCAGCCTCACACCATCCCGTGGGCCTGTGTCTCCATCTGTCTCCTTCCA
GCCCCTGGCCCGTTCCACCCCCAGGGCAAGCCGCTTGCCTGGACCCACAGGGTCAGTTGTATCTACTGGC
ACCTCCTTCTCCTCCTCATCCCCTGGCTTGGCCTCTGCAGGGGCTGCAGAGGGTAAAGCGGGTGCAGAGA
GTGACCAGGCCGAGCCTATCATCTGCTCCAGTGGGGCAGAGGCACCTGCCAACTCTCTGCCCTCCAAAGT
GCCTACCACCTTGATGCCTGTGAACACAGTGGCCCTGAAAGTGCCTGCCAACCCAGCATCTGTCAGCACA
GTGCCCTCCAAGTTGCCAACTAGCTCAAAGCCCCCTGGTGCAGTGCCTTCTAATGCGCTCACCAATCCAG
CACCATCCAAATTGCCCATCAACTCAACCCGTGCTGGCATGGTGCCATCCAAAGTGCCTACTAGCATGGT
GCTCACCAAGGTGTCTGCCAGCACAGTCCCCACTGACGGGAGCAGCAGAAATGAGGAGACCCCAGCAGCT
CCAACACCCGCCGGCGCCACTGGAGGCAGCTCAGCCTGGCTAGACAGCAGCTTTGAGAATAGGGGCCTTG
GGTCGGAGCTGAGTAAGCCTAGCGTGCTGGCATCCCAGGTAGACAGCCCGTTCTCGGGCTGCTTCGAGGA
TCTTGCCATCAGTGCCAGCACCTCCTTGGGCATGGGGCCCTGCCATGGCCCAGAGGAGAATGAGTATAAG
TCCGAGGGCACCTTTGGGATCCACGTGGCTGAGAACCCCAGCATCCAGCTCCTGGAGGGCAACCCTGGGC
CACCTGCGGACCCGGATGGCGGCCCCAGGCCACAAGCCGACCGGAAGTTCCAGGAGAGGGAGGTGCCATG
CCACAGGCCCTCACCTGGGGCTCTGTGGCTCCAGGTGGCTGTGACAGGGGTGCTGGTAGTCACACTCCTG
GTGGTGCTGTACCGGCGGCGTCTGCACTAGCAATTGGAAGACTAATGCGTTTTCGAGATATCTAGACCCA
GCTTTCTTGTACAAAGTGGTTGATAACATCTCGAGCCATAAAGATGGTTAATTAACCCACCCAAGATCTG
GCCTCCGCGCCGGGTTTTGGCGCCTCCCGCGGGCGCCCCCCTCCTCACGGCGAGCGCTGCCACGTCAGAC
GAAGGGCGCAGCGAGCGTCCTGATCCTTCCGCCCGGACGCTCAGGACAGCGGCCCGCTGCTCATAAGACT
CGGCCTTAGAACCCCAGTATCAGCAGAAGGACATTTTAGGACGGGACTTGGGTGACTCTAGGGCACTGGT
TTTCTTTCCAGAGAGCGGAACAGGCGAGGAAAAGTAGTCCCTTCTCGGCGATTCTGCGGAGGGATCTCCG
TGGGGCGGTGAACGCCGATGATTATATAAGGACGCGCCGGGTGTGGCACAGCTAGTTCCGTCGCAGCCGG
GATTTGGGTCGCGGTTCTTGTTTGTGGATCGCTGTGATCGTCACTTGGTGAGTAGCGGGCTGCTGGGCTG
GCCGGGGCTTTCGTGGCCGCCGGGCCGCTCGGTGGGACGGAAGCGTGTGGAGAGACCGCCAAGGGCTGTA
GTCTGGGTCCGCGAGCAAGGTTGCCCTGAACTGGGGGTTGGGGGGAGCGCAGCAAAATGGCGGCTGTTCC
CGAGTCTTGAATGGAAGACGCTTGTGAGGCGGGCTGTGAGGTCGTTGAAACAAGGTGGGGGGCATGGTGG
GCGGCAAGAACCCAAGGTCTTGAGGCCTTCGCTAATGCGGGAAAGCTCTTATTCGGGTGAGATGGGCTGG
GGCACCATCTGGGGACCCTGACGTGAAGTTTGTCACTGACTGGAGAACTCGGTTTGTCGTCTGTTGCGGG
GGCGGCAGTTATGGCGGTGCCGTTGGGCAGTGCACCCGTACCTTTGGGAGCGCGCGCCCTCGTCGTGTCG
TGACGTCACCCGTTCTGTTGGCTTATAATGCAGGGTGGGGCCACCTGCCGGTAGGTGTGCGGTAGGCTTT
TCTCCGTCGCAGGACGCAGGGTTCGGGCCTAGGGTAGGCTCTCCTGAATCGACAGGCGCCGGACCTCTGG
TGAGGGGAGGGATAAGTGAGGCGTCAGTTTCTTTGGTCGGTTTTATGTACCTATCTTCTTAAGTAGCTGA
AGCTCCGGTTTTGAACTATGCGCTCGGGGTTGGCGAGTGTGTTTTGTGAAGTTTTTTAGGCACCTTTTGA
AATGTAATCATTTGGGTCAATATGTAATTTTCAGTGTTAGACTAGTAAATTGTCCGCTAAATTCTGGCCG
TTTTTGGCTTTTTTGTTAGACGAAGCTTGGTACCGAGCTCGGATCTCCACCCCGTACCGGTCCTGCAGGA
TTTAAATGGCGCGCCGCTAGCGCTACCGGACTCAGATCTCGAGCTCAAGCTTCGAATTCTGCAGTCGAAT
TCACCATGTCTAGACTGGACAAGAGCAAAGTCATAAACGGAGCTCTGGAATTACTCAATGGTGTCGGTAT
CGAAGGCCTGACGACAAGGAAACTCGCTCAAAAGCTGGGAGTTGAGCAGCCTACCCTGTACTGGCACGTG
AAGAACAAGCGGGCCCTGCTCGATGCCCTGCCAATCGAGATGCTGGACAGGCATCATACCCACTTCTGCC
CCCTGGAAGGCGAGTCATGGCAAGACTTTCTGCGGAACAACGCCAAGTCATACCGCTGTGCTCTCCTCTC
ACATCGCGACGGGGCTAAAGTGCATCTCGGCACCCGCCCAACAGAGAAACAGTACGAAACCCTGGAAAAT
CAGCTCGCGTTCCTGTGTCAGCAAGGCTTCTCCCTGGAGAACGCACTGTACGCTCTGTCCGCCGTGGGCC
ACTTTACACTGGGCTGCGTATTGGAGGAACAGGAGCATCAAGTAGCAAAAGAGGAAAGAGAGACACCTAC
CACCGATTCTATGCCCCCACTTCTGAGACAAGCAATTGAGCTGTTCGACCGGCAGGGAGCCGAACCTGCC
TTCCTTTTCGGCCTGGAACTAATCATATGTGGCCTGGAGAAACAGCTAAAGTGCGAAAGCGGCGGGCCGA
CCGACGCCCTTGACGATTTTGACTTAGACATGCTCCCAGCCGATGCCCTTGACGACTTTGACCTTGATAT
GCTGCCTGCTGACGCTCTTGACGATTTTGACCTTGACATGCTCCCCGGGTAACTAAGTAAGGATCCGCGG
CCGCACTAGAGGAATTCCGCCCCTCTCCCCCCCCCCCCTCTCCCYCCCCCCCCCCTAACGTTACTGGCCG
AAGCCGCTTGGAATAAGGCCGGTGTGCGTTTGTCTATATGTTATTTTCCACCATATTGCCGTCTTTTGGC
AATGTGAGGGCCCGGAAACCTGGCCCTGTCTTCTTGACGAGCATTCCTAGGGGTCTTTCCCCTCTCGCCA
AAGGAATGCAAGGTCTGTTGAATGTCGTGAAGGAAGCAGTTCCTCTGGAAGCTTCTTGAAGACAAACAAC
GTCTGTAGCGACCCTTTGCAGGCAGCGGAACCCCCCACCTGGCGACAGGTGCCTCTGCGGCCAAAAGCCA
CGTGTATAAGATACACCTGCAAAGGCGGCACAACCCCAGTGCCACGTTGTGAGTTGGATAGTTGTGGAAA
GAGTCAAATGGCTCTCCTCAAGCGTATTCAACAAGGGGCTGAAGGATGCCCAGAAGGTACCCCATTGTAT
GGGATCTGATCTGGGGCCTCGGTGCACATGCTTTACATGTGTTTAGTCGAGGTTAAAAAAACGTCTAGGC
CCCCCGAACCACGGGGACGTGGTTTTCCTTTGAAAAACACGATGATAAGCTTACCGGTACGCGTGATAGC
TTGCCACAACCCGTACCAAAGATGGATAGATCCGGAAAGCCTGAACTCACCGCGACGTCTGTCGAGAAGT
TTCTGATCGAAAAGTTCGACAGCGTCTCCGACCTGATGCAGCTCTCGGAGGGCGAAGAATCTCGTGCTTT
CAGCTTCGATGTAGGAGGGCGTGGATATGTCCTGCGGGTAAATAGCTGCGCCGATGGTTTCTACAAAGAT
CGTTATGTTTATCGGCACTTTGCATCGGCCGCGCTCCCGATTCCGGAAGTGCTTGACATTGGGGAATTCA
GCGAGAGCCTGACCTATTGCATCTCCCGCCGTGCACAGGGTGTCACGTTGCAAGACCTGCCTGAAACCGA
ACTGCCCGCTGTTCTGCAGCCGGTCGCGGAGGCCATGGATGCGATCGCTGCGGCCGATCTTAGCCAGACG
AGCGGGTTCGGCCCATTCGGACCGCAAGGAATCGGTCAATACACTACATGGCGTGATTTCATATGCGCGA
TTGCTGATCCCCATGTGTATCACTGGCAAACTGTGATGGACGACACCGTCAGTGCGTCCGTCGCGCAGGC
TCTCGATGAGCTGATGCTTTGGGCCGAGGACTGCCCCGAAGTCCGGCACCTCGTGCACGCGGATTTCGGC
TCCAACAATGTCCTGACGGACAATGGCCGCATAACAGCGGTCATTGACTGGAGCGAGGCGATGTTCGGGG
ATTCCCAATACGAGGTCGCCAACATCTTCTTCTGGAGGCCGTGGTTGGCTTGTATGGAGCAGCAGACGCG
CTACTTCGAGCGGAGGCATCCGGAGCTTGCAGGATCGCCGCGGCTCCGGGCGTATATGCTCCGCATTGGT
CTTGACCAACTCTATCAGAGCTTGGTTGACGGCAATTTCGATGATGCAGCTTGGGCGCAGGGTCGATGCG
ACGCAATCGTCCGATCCGGAGCCGGGACTGTCGGGCGTACACAAATCGCCCGCAGAAGCGCGGCCGTCTG
GACCGATGGCTGTGTAGAAGTACTCGCCGATAGTGGAAACCGACGCCCCAGCACTCGTCCGAGGGCAAAG
GAATAGAGTAGATGCCGACCGAACAAGAGCTGATTTCGAGAACGCCTCAGCCAGCAACTCGCGCGAGCCT
AGCAAGGCAAATGCGAGAGAACGGCCTTACGCTTGGTGGCACAGTTCTCGTCCACAGTTCGCTAAGCTCG
CTCGGCTGGGTCGCGGGAGGGCCGGTCGCAGTGATTCAGGCCCTTCTGGATTGTGTTGGTCCCCAGGGCA
CGATTGTCATGCCCACGCACTCGGGTGATCTGACTGATCCCGCAGATTGGAGATCGCCGCCCGTGCCTGC
CGATTGGGTGCAGATCTCTAGATCTGTACAAGTAAAGCGGCCGCGACTCTAGATCATAATCAGCCATACC
ACATTTGTAGAGGTTTTACTTGCTTTAAAAAACCTCCCACACCTCCCCCTGAACCTGAAACATAAAATGA
ATGCAATTGTTGTTGTTTAGTCCCTCCCAATTCGATATCAAGCTTATCGATAATCAACCTCTGGATTACA
AAATTTGTGAAAGATTGACTGGTATTCTTAACTATGTTGCTCCTTTTACGCTATGTGGATACGCTGCTTT
AATGCCTTTGTATCATGCTATTGCTTCCCGTATGGCTTTCATTTTCTCCTCCTTGTATAAATCCTGGTTG
CTGTCTCTTTATGAGGAGTTGTGGCCCGTTGTCAGGCAACGTGGCGTGGTGTGCACTGTGTTTGCTGACG
CAACCCCCACTGGTTGGGGCATTGCCACCACCTGTCAGCTCCTTTCCGGGACTTTCGCTTTCCCCCTCCC
TATTGCCACGGCGGAACTCATCGCCGCCTGCCTTGCCCGCTGCTGGACAGGGGCTCGGCTGTTGGGCACT
GACAATTCCGTGGTGTTGTCGGGGAAATCATCGTCCTTTCCTTGGCTGCTCGCCTGTGTTGCCACCTGGA
TTCTGCGCGGGACGTCCTTCTGCTACGTCCCTTCGGCCCTCAATCCAGCGGACCTTCCTTCCCGCGGCCT
GCTGCCGGCTCTGCGGCCTCTTCCGCGTCTTCGCCTTCGCCCTCAGACGAGTCGGATCTCCCTTTGGGCC
GCCTCCCCGCATCGATACCGTCGACCTCGATCGAGACCTAGAAAAACATGGAGCAATCACAAGTAGCAAT
ACAGCAGCTACCAATGCTGATTGTGCCTGGCTAGAAGCACAAGAGGAGGAGGAGGTGGGTTTTCCAGTCA
CACCTCAGGTACCTTTAAGACCAATGACTTACAAGGCAGCTGTAGATCTTAGCCACTTTTTAAAAGAAAA
GGGGGGACTGGAAGGGCTAATTCACTCCCAACGAAGACAAGATATCCTTGATCTGTGGATCTACCACACA
CAAGGCTACTTCCCTGATTGGCAGAACTACACACCAGGGCCAGGGATCAGATATCCACTGACCTTTGGAT
GGTGCTACAAGCTAGTACCAGTTGAGCAAGAGAAGGTAGAAGAAGCCAATGAAGGAGAGAACACCCGCTT
GTTACACCCTGTGAGCCTGCATGGGATGGATGACCCGGAGAGAGAAGTATTAGAGTGGAGGTTTGACAGC
CGCCTAGCATTTCATCACATGGCCCGAGAGCTGCATCCGGACTGTACTGGGTCTCTCTGGTTAGACCAGA
TCTGAGCCTGGGAGCTCTCTGGCTAACTAGGGAACCCACTGCTTAAGCCTCAATAAAGCTTGCCTTGAGT
GCTTCAAGTAGTGTGTGCCCGTCTGTTGTGTGACTCTGGTAACTAGAGATCCCTCAGACCCTTTTAGTCA
GTGTGGAAAATCTCTAGCAGGGCCCGTTTAAACCCGCTGATCAGCCTCGACTGTGCCTTCTAGTTGCCAG
CCATCTGTTGTTTGCCCCTCCCCCGTGCCTTCCTTGACCCTGGAAGGTGCCACTCCCACTGTCCTTTCCT
AATAAAATGAGGAAATTGCATCGCATTGTCTGAGTAGGTGTCATTCTATTCTGGGGGGTGGGGTGGGGCA
GGACAGCAAGGGGGAGGATTGGGAAGACAATAGCAGGCATGCTGGGGATGCGGTGGGCTCTATGGCTTCT
GAGGCGGAAAGAACCAGCTGGGGCTCTAGGGGGTATCCCC
[124 nt withheld, positions 8371-8494]
C
[91 nt withheld, positions 8496-8586]
A
[49 nt withheld, positions 8588-8636]
CCTTTGACGTTGGAGTCCACGTTCTTT
[37 nt withheld, positions 8664-8700]
ACCCTATCTCGGTCTATTCTTTTGATTTATAAGGGATTTTGCCGATTTCGGCCTATTGGTTAAAAAATGA
GCTGATTTAACAAAAATTTAACGCGAATTAATTCTGTGGAATGTGTGTCAGTTAGGGTGTGGAAAGTCCC
CAGGCTCCCCAGCAGGCAGAAGTATGCAAAGCATGCATCTCAATTAGTCAGCAACCAGGTGTGGAAAGTC
CCCAGGCTCCCCAGCAGGCAGAAGTATGCAAAGCATGCATCTCAATTAGTCAGCAACCATAGTCCCGCCC
CTAACTCCGCCCATCCCGCCCCTAACTCCGCCCAGTTCCGCCCATTCTCCGCCCCATGGCTGACTAATTT
TTTTTATTTATGCAGAGGCCGAGGCCGCCTCTGCCTCTGAGCTATTCCAGAAGTAGTGAGGAGGCTTTTT
TGGAGGCCTAGGCTTTTGCAAAAAGCTCCCGGGAGCTTGTATATCCATTTTCGGATCTGATCAGCACGTG
TTGACAATTAATCATCGGCATAGTATATCGGCATAGTATAATACGACAAGGTGAGGAACTAAACCATGGC
CAAGTTGACCAGTGCCGTTCCGGTGCTCACCGCGCGCGACGTCGCCGGAGCGGTCGAGTTCTGGACCGAC
CGGCTCGGGTTCTCCCGGGACTTCGTGGAGGACGACTTCGCCGGTGTGGTCCGGGACGACGTGACCCTGT
TCATCAGCGCGGTCCAGGACCAGGTGGTGCCGGACAACACCCTGGCCTGGGTGTGGGTGCGCGGCCTGGA
CGAGCTGTACGCCGAGTGGTCGGAGGTCGTGTCCACGAACTTCCGGGACGCCTCCGGGCCGGCCATGACC
GAGATCGGCGAGCAGCCGTGGGGGCGGGAGTTCGCCCTGCGCGACCCGGCCGGCAACTGCGTGCACTTCG
TGGCCGAGGAGCAGGACTGACACGTGCTACGAGATTTCGATTCCACCGCCGCCTTCTATGAAAGGTTGGG
CTTCGGAATCGTTTTCCGGGACGCCGGCTGGATGATCCTCCAGCGCGGGGATCTCATGCTGGAGTTCTTC
GCCCACCCCAACTTGTTTATTGCAGCTTATAATGGTTACAAATAAAGCAATAGCATCACAAATTTCACAA
ATAAAGCATTTTTTTCACTGCATTCTAGTTGTGGTTTGTCCAAACTCATCAATGTATCTTATCATGTCTG
TATACCGTCGACCTCTAGCTAGAGCTTGGCGTAATCATGGTCATAGCTGTTTCCTGTGTGAAATTGTTAT
CCGCTCACAATTCCACACAACATACGAGCCGGAAGCATAAAGTGTAAAGCCTGGGGTGCCTAATGAGTGA
GCTAACTCACATTAATTGCGTTGCGCTCACTGCCCGCTTTCCAGTCGGGAAACCTGTCGTGCCAGCTGCA
TTAATGAATCGGCCAACGCGCGGGGAGAGGCGGTTTGCGTATTGGGCGCTCTTCCGCTTCCTCGCTCACT
GACTCGCTGCGCTCGGTCGTTCGGCTGCGGCGAGCGGTATCAGCTCACTCAAAGGCGGTAATACGGTTAT
CCACAGAATCAGGGGATAACGCAGGAAAGAACATGTGAGCAAAAGGCCAGCAAAAGGCCAGGAACCGTAA
AAAGGCCGCGTTGCTGGCGTTTTTCCATAGGCTCCGCCCCCCTGACGAGCATCACAAAAATCGACGCTCA
AGTCAGAGGTGGCGAAACCCGACAGGACTATAAAGATACCAGGCGTTTCCCCCTGGAAGCTCCCTCGTGC
GCTCTCCTGTTCCGACCCTGCCGCTTACCGGATACCTGTCCGCCTTTCTCCCTTCGGGAAGCGTGGCGCT
TTCTCATAGCTCACGCTGTAGGTATCTCAGTTCGGTGTAGGTCGTTCGCTCCAAGCTGGGCTGTGTGCAC
GAACCCCCCGTTCAGCCCGACCGCTGCGCCTTATCCGGTAACTATCGTCTTGAGTCCAACCCGGTAAGAC
ACGACTTATCGCCACTGGCAGCAGCCACTGGTAACAGGATTAGCAGAGCGAGGTATGTAGGCGGTGCTAC
AGAGTTCTTGAAGTGGTGGCCTAACTACGGCTACACTAGAAGAACAGTATTTGGTATCTGCGCTCTGCTG
AAGCCAGTTACCTTCGGAAAAAGAGTTGGTAGCTCTTGATCCGGCAAACAAACCACCGCTGGTAGCGGTG
GTTTTTTTGTTTGCAAGCAGCAGATTACGCGCAGAAAAAAAGGATCTCAAGAAGATCCTTTGATCTTTTC
TACGGGGTCTGACGCTCAGTGGAACGAAAACTCACGTTAAGGGATTTTGGTCATGAGATTATCAAAAAGG
ATCTTCACCTAGATCCTTTTAAATTAAAAATGAAGTTTTAAATCAATCTAAAGTATATATGAGTAAACTT
GGTCTGACAGTTACCAATGCTTAATCAGTGAGGCACCTATCTCAGCGATCTGTCTATTTCGTTCATCCAT
AGTTGCCTGACTCCCCGTCGTGTAGATAACTACGATACGGGAGGGCTTACCATCTGGCCCCAGTGCTGCA
ATGATACCGCGAGACCCACGCTCACCGGCTCCAGATTTATCAGCAATAAACCAGCCAGCCGGAAGGGCCG
AGCGCAGAAGTGGTCCTGCAACTTTATCCGCCTCCATCCAGTCTATTAATTGTTGCCGGGAAGCTAGAGT
AAGTAGTTCGCCAGTTAATAGTTTGCGCAACGTTGTTGCCATTGCTACAGGCATCGTGGTGTCACGCTCG
TCGTTTGGTATGGCTTCATTCAGCTCCGGTTCCCAACGATCAAGGCGAGTTACATGATCCCCCATGTTGT
GCAAAAAAGCGGTTAGCTCCTTCGGTCCTCCGATCGTTGTCAGAAGTAAGTTGGCCGCAGTGTTATCACT
CATGGTTATGGCAGCACTGCATAATTCTCTTACTGTCATGCCATCCGTAAGATGCTTTTCTGTGACTGGT
GAGTACTCAACCAAGTCATTCTGAGAATAGTGTATGCGGCGACCGAGTTGCTCTTGCCCGGCGTCAATAC
GGGATAATACCGCGCCACATAGCAGAACTTTAAAAGTGCTCATCATTGGAAAACGTTCTTCGGGGCGAAA
ACTCTCAAGGATCTTACCGCTGTTGAGATCCAGTTCGATGTAACCCACTCGTGCACCCAACTGATCTTCA
GCATCTTTTACTTTCACCAGCGTTTCTGGGTGAGCAAAAACAGGAAGGCAAAATGCCGCAAAAAAGGGAA
TAAGGGCGACACGGAAATGTTGAATACTCATACTCTTCCTTTTTCAATATTATTGAAGCATTTATCAGGG
TTATTGTCTCATGAGCGGATACATATTTGAATGTATTTAGAAAAATAAACAAATAGGGGTTCCGCGCACA
TTTCCCCGAAAAGTGCCACCTGACGTCGACGGATCGGGAGATCTCCCGATCCCCTATGGTGCACTCTCAG
TACAATCTGCTCTGATGCCGCATAGTTAAGCCAGTATCTGCTCCCTGCTTGTGTGTTGGAGGTCGCTGAG
TAGTGCGCGAGCAAAATTTAAGCTACAACAAGGCAAGGCTTGACCGACAATTGCATGAAGAATCTGCTTA
GGGTTAGGCGTTTTGCGCTGCTTCGCGATGTACGGGCCAGATATACGCGTTGACATTGATTATTGACTAG
TTATTAATAGTAATCAATTACGGGGTCATTAGTTCATAGCCCATATATGGAGTTCCGCGTTACATAACTT
ACGGTAAATGGCCCGCCTGGCTGACCGCCCAACGACCCCCGCCCATTGACGTCAATAATGACGTATGTTC
CCATAGTAACGCCAATAGGGACTTTCCATTGACGTCAATGGGTGGAGTATTTACGGTAAACTGCCCACTT
GGCAGTACATCAAGTGTATCATATGCCAAGTACGCCCCCTATTGACGTCAATGACGGTAAATGGCCCGCC
TGGCATTATGCCCAGTACATGACCTTATGGGACTTTCCTACTTGGCAGTACATCTACGTATTAGTCATCG
CTATTACCATGGTGATGCGGTTTTGGCAGTACATCAATGGGCGTGGATAGCGGTTTGACTCACGGGGATT
TCCAAGTCTCCACCCCATTGACGTCAATGGGAGTTTGTTTTGGCACCAAAATCAACGGGACTTTCCAAAA
TGTCGTAACAACTCCGCCCCATTGACGCAAATGGGCGGTAGGCGTGTACGGTGGGAGGTCTATATAAGCA
GCGCGTTTTGCCTGTACTGGGTCTCTCTGGTTAGACCAGATCTGAGCCTGGGAGCTCTCTGGCTAACTAG
GGAACCCACTGCTTAAGCCTCAATAAAGCTTGCCTTGAGTGCTTCAAGTAGTGTGTGCCCGTCTGTTGTG
TGACTCTGGTAACTAGAGATCCCTCAGACCCTTTTAGTCAGTGTGGAAAATCTCTAGCAGTGGCGCCCGA
ACAGGGACTTGAAAGCGAAAGGGAAACCAGAGGAGCTCTCTCGACGCAGGACTCGGCTTGCTGAAGCGCG
CACGGCAAGAGGCGAGGGGCGGCGACTGGTGAGTACGCCAAAAATTTTGACTAGCGGAGGCTAGAAGGAG
AGAGATGGGTGCGAGAGCGTCAGTATTAAGCGGGGGAGAATTAGATCGCGATGGGAAAAAATTCGGTTAA
GGCCAGGGGGAAAGAAAAAATATAAATTAAAACATATAGTATGGGCAAGCAGGGAGCTAGAACGATTCGC
AGTTAATCCTGGCCTGTTAGAAACATCAGAAGGCTGTAGACAAATACTGGGACAGCTACAACCATCCCTT
CAGACAGGATCAGAAGAACTTAGATCATTATATAATACAGTAGCAACCCTCTATTGTGTGCATCAAAGGA
TAGAGATAAAAGACACCAAGGAAGCTTTAGACAAGATAGAGGAAGAGCAAAACAAAAGTAAGACCACCGC
ACAGCAAGCGGCCGCTGATCTTCAGACCTGGAGGAGGAGATATGAGGGACAATTGGAGAAGTGAATTATA
TAAATATAAAGTAGTAAAAATTGAACCATTAGGAGTAGCACCCACCAAGGCAAAGAGAAGAGTGGTGCAG
AGAGAAAAAAGAGCAGTGGGAATAGGAGCTTTGTTCCTTGGGTTCTTGGGAGCAGCAGGAAGCACTATGG
GCGCAGCGTCAATGACGCTGACGGTACAGGCCAGACAATTATTGTCTGGTATAGTGCAGCAGCAGAACAA
TTTGCTGAGGGCTATTGAGGCGCAACAGCATCTGTTGCAACTCACAGTCTGGGGCATCAAGCAGCTCCAG
GCAAGAATCCTGGCTGTGGAAAGATACCTAAAGGATCAACAGCTCCTGGGGATTTGGGGTTGCTCTGGAA
AACTCATTTGCACCACTGCTGTGCCTTGGAATGCTAGTTGGAGTAATAAATCTCTGGAACAGATTTGGAA
TCACACGACCTGGATGGAGTGGGACAGAGAAATTAACAATTACACAAGCTTAATACACTCCTTAATTGAA
GAATCGCAAAACCAGCAAGAAAAGAATGAACAAGAATTATTGGAATTAGATAAATGGGCAAGTTTGTGGA
ATTGGTTTAACATAACAAATTGGCTGTGGTATATAAAATTATTCATAATGATAGTAGGAGGCTTGGTAGG
TTTAAGAATAGTTTTTGCTGTACTTTCTATAGTGAATAGAGTTAGGCAGGGATATTCACCA
Features (pLannotate 1.2.2; 42 found; start..end, strand, type, name):
     13..113     +  CDS            Rev (fragment): human immunodeficiency virus 1 (HIV-1) Rev protein; rev; enhances nuclear export of unspliced and incompletely spliced viral mRNAs
    163..280     +  misc_feature   cPPT/CTS: central polypurine tract and central termination sequence of HIV-1
    337..361     +  protein_bind   attB1: mutant version of attB; recombination site for the Gateway® BP reaction BP Clonase™
    393..707     +  promoter       tight TRE promoter: Tet-responsive promoter PTight, consisting of seven tet operator sequences followed by the minimal CMV promoter
    716..781     +  CDS            3xFLAG: three tandem FLAG® epitope tags, followed by an enterokinase cleavage site
    788..2407    +  CDS            MAVS: MAVS_HUMAN - Also known as IPS1, KIAA1271, VISA. Experimental evidence at protein level: Swiss-Prot protein existence level 1. Required for innate immune defense against viruses (PubMed:16125763, PubMed:16127453, PubMed:16153868, PubMed:16177806, PubMed:19631370, PubMed:20451243, PubMed:23087404, PubMed:20127681, PubMed:21170385). Acts downstream of DHX33, DDX58/RIG-I and IFIH1/MDA5, which detect intracellular dsRNA produced during viral replication, to coordinate pathways leading to the activation of NF-kappa-B, IRF3 and IRF7, and to the subsequent induction of antiviral cytokines such as IFN
   2446..2470    -  protein_bind   attB2: mutant version of attB; recombination site for the Gateway® BP reaction BP Clonase™
   2520..3731    +  promoter       UbC promoter: human ubiquitin C promoter
   3796..3848    +  misc_feature   MCS (fragment): multiple cloning site
   3856..4553    +  CDS            rtTA3 (fragment): reverse tetracycline transactivator 3 activates expression from Tet-responsive promoters in the presence of doxycycline
   4483..4593    +  CDS            VP48: 3 tandem repeats of the minimal activation domain of herpes simplex virus VP16 (Cheng et al., 2013)
   4766..5228    +  misc_feature   IRES: internal ribosome entry site (IRES) of the encephalomyocarditis virus (EMCV)
   5286..6306    +  CDS            HygR (fragment): aminoglycoside phosphotransferase from E. coli; aph(4)-Ia; confers resistance to hygromycin
   6324..6602    +  CDS            yokD (fragment): YOKD_BACSU - Experimental evidence at protein level: Swiss-Prot protein existence level 1. May contribute to antibiotic resistance. From Bacillus subtilis (strain 168).
   6632..6715    +  CDS            large T antigen (fragment): large T antigen from SV40 (simian virus 40)
   6749..6772    +  misc_feature   MCS (fragment): pBluescript multiple cloning site
   6772..7360    +  misc_feature   WPRE: woodchuck hepatitis virus posttranscriptional regulatory element
   7361..7380    +  misc_feature   MCS (fragment): pBluescript multiple cloning site
   7382..7882    +  CDS            nef (fragment): NEF_HV1LA - Experimental evidence at protein level: Swiss-Prot protein existence level 1. Extracellular Nef protein targets CD4(+) T-lymphocytes for apoptosis by interacting with CXCR4 surface receptors. From Human immunodeficiency virus type 1 group M subtype B (isolate Lai) (HIV-1).
   7889..8069    +  LTR            5' LTR (truncated): truncated 5' long terminal repeat (LTR) from HIV-1
   8101..8325    +  polyA_signal   bGH poly(A) signal: bovine growth hormone polyadenylation signal
   8329..8350    +  promoter       SV40 promoter (fragment): SV40 enhancer and early promoter
   8371..8799    +  rep_origin     f1 ori (sequence partly withheld): f1 bacteriophage origin of replication; arrow indicates direction of (+) strand synthesis
   8813..9142    +  promoter       SV40 promoter: SV40 enhancer and early promoter
   9190..9237    +  promoter       EM7 promoter: synthetic bacterial promoter&nbsp
   9256..9630    +  CDS            BleoR: antibiotic-binding protein; Sh ble from Streptoalloteichus hindustanus; confers resistance to bleomycin, phleomycin, and Zeocin™
   9640..9765    +  CDS            ble (fragment): BLE_KLEPN - Experimental evidence at protein level: Swiss-Prot protein existence level 1. Binding protein with a strong affinity to the bleomycin family of antibiotics. Binds to CL990; an antimitotic-antibiotic compound. From Klebsiella pneumoniae.
   9760..9881    +  polyA_signal   SV40 poly(A) signal: SV40 polyadenylation signal
   9952..9974    -  protein_bind   lac operator (fragment): The lac repressor binds to the lac operator to inhibit transcription in E. coli. This inhibition can be relieved by adding lactose or isopropyl-β-D-thiogalactopyranoside (IPTG). lac repressor encoded by lacI
   9978..10008   -  promoter       lac promoter: promoter for the E. coli lac operon
  10023..10044   -  protein_bind   CAP binding site: CAP binding activates transcription in the presence of cAMP. E. coli catabolite activator protein
  10057..10149   -  CDS            lacI (fragment): lac repressor; lacI; The lac repressor binds to the lac operator to inhibit transcription in E. coli. This inhibition can be relieved by adding lactose or isopropyl-β-D-thiogalactopyranoside (IPTG).
  10332..10920   -  rep_origin     ori: high-copy-number ColE1/pMB1/pBR322/pUC origin of replication
  11091..11951   -  CDS            AmpR: β-lactamase; bla; confers resistance to ampicillin, carbenicillin, and related antibiotics
  11952..12056   -  promoter       AmpR promoter: bla
  12115..12167   -  misc_feature   bom (fragment): basis of mobility region from pBR322
  12322..12701   +  enhancer       CMV enhancer: human cytomegalovirus immediate early enhancer
  12702..12901   +  promoter       CMV promoter: human cytomegalovirus (CMV) immediate early promoter
  12919..13099   +  LTR            5' LTR (truncated): truncated 5' long terminal repeat (LTR) from HIV-1
  13146..13271   +  misc_feature   HIV-1 Ψ: packaging signal of human immunodeficiency virus type 1
  13255..13618   +  CDS            HIV-1 gag (fragment): gag protein from human immunodeficiency virus 1; gag
  13764..13997   +  misc_feature   RRE: The Rev response element (RRE) of HIV-1 allows for Rev-dependent mRNA export from the nucleus to the cytoplasm.
