[The description below was written by a language model from this plasmid's Addgene catalogue record and pLannotate feature annotations shown in this document.]
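Description:
pSLIK 3xFLAG-MAVS-Ala271 hygro is a single-vector, doxycycline-inducible lentiviral expression plasmid built on the pSLIK hygro backbone, with the insert introduced by Gateway cloning (attB1 and attB2 sites flank the inducible cassette). In bacteria it replicates from a high-copy ColE1/pUC-type origin and carries an ampicillin resistance gene. An EM7/SV40-driven bleomycin/Zeocin resistance cassette and an f1 origin lie in the backbone outside the viral region, and the depositor recommends Zeocin alongside ampicillin for bacterial selection. The viral portion is a CMV enhancer/promoter-driven hybrid 5' LTR followed by the HIV-1 Ψ packaging signal, a gag fragment, RRE and cPPT/CTS. It ends with a WPRE and a truncated 3' LTR followed by a bGH polyadenylation signal. This arrangement allows the genomic RNA to be packaged when the viral proteins are supplied in trans.

The payload is human MAVS (also called IPS-1, VISA or CARDIF), the mitochondrial adaptor that relays RIG-I/MDA5 sensing of viral dsRNA to NF-κB and IRF3/IRF7 activation. It is fused at its N terminus to a 3xFLAG epitope and placed under the tight TRE promoter. The coding sequence carries a Q271A substitution, and the depositor also lists Q93E, Q198K, S409F and G422S as differences from the reference sequence. Downstream, a human UbC promoter constitutively drives rtTA3, linked through an EMCV IRES to a hygromycin resistance gene. Transduced mammalian cells can therefore be selected with hygromycin and express the transactivator, which switches on tagged MAVS only when doxycycline is added. The associated publication concerns modeling of coxsackievirus B3 infection kinetics and host-cell feedback, but the record does not state the functional rationale for the Ala271 mutation.
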