Addgene plasmid #158637: pSLIK 3xFLAG-MAVS-Ala271 hygro
Purpose: Lentiviral expression vector for an inducible 3xFLAG-tagged MAVS mutant construct
Depositing lab: Kevin Janes. Depositing organization: University of Virginia. Publication: Modeling the complete kinetics of coxsackievirus B3 reveals human determinants of host-cell feedback. Lopacinski AB, Sweatt AJ, Smolko CM, Gray-Gaillard E, Borgman CA, Shah M, Janes KA. Cell Syst. 2021 Apr 21;12(4):304-323.e13. doi: 10.1016/j.cels.2021.02.004. Epub 2021 Mar 18. PubMed 33740397.
Backbone
  Vector backbone: pSLIK hygro
  Backbone manufacturer: Addgene #25737
  Vector type: Lentiviral
  Selectable markers: Hygromycin
Growth in bacteria
  Bacterial resistance: Ampicillin, 100 μg/mL
  Growth temperature: 30°C
  Growth strain: NEB Stable
  Copy number: Unknown
Gene/Insert
  Gene/Insert name: MAVS (alt names: IPS-1; VISA)
  Species: H. sapiens (human)
  Mutation: Q271A
  Entrez Gene: MAVS (a.k.a. CARDIF, IPS-1, IPS1, VISA)
  Tag / fusion protein: 3XFLAG (N terminal on insert)
  Cloning method: Gateway Cloning
Terms and licenses: Academic/Nonprofit Terms; Industry Terms: Not Available to Industry
Depositor comments: The plasmid differs from the MAVS reference sequence at 3 positions (Q93E, Q198K, S409F and G422S). This plasmid has an additional Q271A mutation. For pSLIK vectors, it is recommended to use zeocin in addition to ampicillin for bacterial selection.
How to cite: pSLIK 3xFLAG-MAVS-Ala271 hygro was a gift from Kevin Janes (Addgene plasmid # 158637 ; http://n2t.net/addgene:158637 ; RRID:Addgene_158637)
